Addgene plasmid #8986: pRK7-HA-S6K1-F5A
Depositing lab: John Blenis. Depositing organization: Harvard Medical School. Publication: Identification of a conserved motif required for mTOR signaling. Schalm SS, Blenis J. Curr Biol. 2002 Apr 16. 12(8):632-9. 10.1016/S0960-9822(02)00762-5 PubMed 11967149.
Backbone
  Vector backbone: pRK7
  Backbone size w/o insert (bp): 4700
  Vector type: Mammalian Expression
Growth in bacteria
  Bacterial resistance: Ampicillin, 100 μg/mL
  Growth temperature: 37°C
  Growth strain: DH5alpha
  Copy number: High Copy
Gene/Insert
  Gene/Insert name: S6K1
  Species: R. norvegicus (rat)
  Insert size (bp): 1500
  Mutation: F5A
  Entrez Gene: Rps6kb1 (a.k.a. p70 S6K-alpha)
  Tag / fusion protein: HA (N terminal on insert)
  Cloning method: Restriction Enzyme; 5′ cloning site XbaI (not destroyed); 3′ cloning site EcoRI (not destroyed)
  Sequencing primers: 5′ SP6
Terms and licenses: Academic/Nonprofit Terms; Industry Terms: Not Available to Industry
Depositor comments: F5A is a mutation in the TOR signalling (TOS) motif.
How to cite: pRK7-HA-S6K1-F5A was a gift from John Blenis (Addgene plasmid # 8986 ; http://n2t.net/addgene:8986 ; RRID:Addgene_8986)
