[The description below was written by a language model from this plasmid's Addgene catalogue record.]
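Description:
pRK7-HA-S6K1-F5A is a mammalian expression plasmid built on the pRK7 backbone (about 4.7 kb without insert). It is maintained in E. coli as a high-copy plasmid under ampicillin selection. The record does not list the promoter, polyadenylation signal or origin of replication. No feature table is provided, so the regulatory elements driving expression cannot be confirmed here. No mammalian selection marker is listed either.

The insert is an approximately 1.5 kb cDNA for rat S6K1 (Rps6kb1, also called p70 S6 kinase alpha), cloned between XbaI and EcoRI sites that are both retained. The kinase carries an N-terminal HA epitope tag, which allows the exogenous protein to be detected or immunoprecipitated separately from endogenous S6K1. The coding sequence carries the point mutation F5A, replacing phenylalanine 5 with alanine. According to the depositor, this residue lies in the TOR signalling (TOS) motif, a conserved motif that the associated publication describes as required for mTOR signalling.

The construct is therefore suited to expressing a TOS-motif mutant of S6K1 in mammalian cells. A typical use would be comparison with a wild-type HA-tagged kinase, to test how loss of this motif affects mTOR-dependent regulation of S6K1. The HA tag would support immunoblotting or immune-complex kinase assays in such experiments, though the record does not specify particular applications.
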