>Addgene plasmid #8986 | pRK7-HA-S6K1-F5A | addgene partial sequence | sequence record 17526 | SP6 5'-ATTTAGGTGACACTATAG-3'
GTCCACTGCACCTCGGTTCTAAGCTTCTGCAGGTCGACTCTAGAATGTACCCATACGATGTTCCAGATTA
CGCTGCAGGAGTGGCTGACATAGACCTGGACCAGCCAGAGGATGCAGGCTCTGAGGATGAGCTGGAGGAG
GGGGGTCAGTTAAATGAAAGCATGGACCATGGGGGAGTTGGACCATATGAACTTGGCATGGAACATTGTG
AGAAATTTGAAATCTCAGAAACTAGTGTGAACAGAGGGCCAGAAAAAATCAGACCAGAATGTTTTGAGCT
ACTTCGGGTACTTGGTAAAGGGGGCTATGGAAAGGTTTTTCAAGTACGAAAAGTAACAGGAGCAAATACT
GGGAAGATATTTGCCATGAAGGTGCTTAAAAAGGCAATGATAGTAAGAAATGCTAAAGATACAGCTCATA
CAAAAGCAGAGCGGAATATTCTGGAGGAAGTAAAGCATCCCTTCATCGTGGATTTAATTTATGCCTTTCA
GACCGGTGGAAAACTCTACCTCATCCTTGAGTATCTCAGTGGAGGAGAACTATTTATGCAGTTAGAAAGA
GAGGGGATATTCATGGAAGATACAGCTTGCTTTTACTTGGCTGAAATCTCCATGGCTTTGGGGCATTTAC
ATCAAAAAGGGATCATCTACAGAGACCTGAAGCCGGAGAACATCATGCTTAATCACCAAGGTCACGTGAA
GCTGACAGACTTTGGACTATGCAAAGAATCTATTCATGATGGAACAGTCACGCACACATTTTGTGGAACA
ATAGAATACATGGCCCCTGAAATCTTGATGAGAAGCGGCCACAACCGTGCTGTGGATTGGTGGAGTTTGG
GAGCATTAATGTATGACATGCTGACTGGAGCACCTCCATTCACTGGGGAGAATAGAA
